>Addgene plasmid #52291 | pBacPak-HA-CG9866-1-200 | addgene partial sequence | sequence record 83254 | Polyhedrin-F 5'-AAATGATAACCATCTCGC-3'
CTGTTTTCGTAACAGTTTTGTAATAAAAAAACCTATAAATACGGAGGCTAGCACCATGTACCCATATGAT
GTCCCTGATTACGCATATCCTTACGACGTACCAGACTATGCTCTCGACATGCCCCTGAACGATGTGGCCC
CCGCCGGTGGTGGAGCTTATCCGGAAAATGGAACCAAGCACAAGGTGTCGGGAATGTGGAAGCCGGACTC
GTCGGCCGGCTCCAATTCCGGCTCGGGATCGGCGGGACTATCCCTGTTTAGCCTGCAGGGCCAAAAGTGG
CAGCAGGTCTTCGACATGGAAAAGGTCATCAAGCAACTGCGAACGGCTGAGAAGACGTATCTGCGTGGTG
GAAAGAACTCCTCCGCCGGCGCAGATCAACAGGCGAAGGTGCAGGTCCAGCGTCTGCAATCGGCGGACAT
GGCCTACTACGATCTGGCGCCGAAGCTGGCCAGTCGCGATATAGTACTCTGTAGTTCCTGCTCGGGATGT
TACACGAAGGCAGGTTTCCAGCACCACATTGCGCTGCAGCATCCTAGCGTCTGGGAGGCCACATCCAGCA
AAGTGAATCCCAATCCAAATGGGACAGCCATATCCAGCGACTCTCGTCTCACTGCCACGGAAATCAGTCA
GGAGGGCGGGGCTATCGTGCCAAGTTCGCCCACGGATACGCTTTCGGCCTCGACGCTCTCCAGTTGCTCG
AACGGGTCCAGCAGCTCGGCGGCCGCTTAATTAATTGATCCGGGTTATTAGTACATTTATTAAGCGCTAG
ATTCTGTGCGTTGTTGATTTACAGACAATTGTTGTACGTATTTTAATAATTCATTAAATTTATAATCTTT
AGGGTGGTATGTTAGAGCGAAAATCAAATGATTTTCAGCGTCTTTATATCTGAATTTAAATATTAAATCC
TCAATAGATTTGTAAAATAGGTTTCGATTAGTTTCAAACAAGGGTTGTTTTTCCGAACCGATGGCTGGAC
TATCTAATGGATTTTCGCTCAACGCCACAAAAC
