[The description below was written by a language model from this plasmid's Addgene catalogue record.]
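Description:
pBacPak-HA-CG9866-1-200 is an insect expression plasmid built on a pBacPak backbone and carrying a truncated fragment of the Drosophila melanogaster gene CG9866, which encodes the fly homolog of Ataxin-7, a subunit of the SAGA transcriptional coactivator complex. The insert covers residues 1 to 200, the amino-terminal portion of the protein. It is fused to an HA epitope tag at its N terminus, and the tag is supplied by the backbone rather than by the insert. The plasmid is maintained in standard E. coli cloning strains under ampicillin selection; its copy number is listed as unknown.

pBacPak-family plasmids are generally used as baculovirus transfer vectors: the cloned gene is flanked by viral sequences so that it can recombine into a baculovirus genome, producing recombinant virus that drives protein production in cultured insect cells. However, the record gives no feature table and does not state the promoter, the origin of replication, or any flanking viral elements, so these details cannot be confirmed for this construct.

The stated purpose is simply expression of CG9866 residues 1-200. The HA tag allows the fragment to be detected or immunopurified with anti-HA reagents. A defined truncation of this kind suits domain-mapping or interaction studies, such as testing which region of Ataxin-7 associates with other SAGA components. This fits the associated work, which linked loss of Drosophila Ataxin-7 to reduced histone H2B ubiquitination and to neural and retinal degeneration, although the record does not spell out the specific experiments in which this fragment was used.
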