Addgene plasmid #52291: pBacPak-HA-CG9866-1-200
Purpose: Expresses CG9866 residues 1-200
Depositing lab: Jerry Workman. Depositing organization: Stowers Institute for Medical Research. Publication: Loss of Drosophila Ataxin-7, a SAGA subunit, reduces H2B ubiquitination and leads to neural and retinal degeneration. Mohan RD, Dialynas G, Weake VM, Liu J, Martin-Brown S, Florens L, Washburn MP, Workman JL, Abmayr SM. Genes Dev. 2014 Feb 1;28(3):259-72. doi: 10.1101/gad.225151.113. PubMed 24493646.
Backbone
  Vector backbone: pBacPak
  Vector type: Insect Expression
Growth in bacteria
  Bacterial resistance: Ampicillin, 100 μg/mL
  Growth temperature: 37°C
  Growth strain: DH5alpha
  Copy number: Unknown
Gene/Insert
  Gene/Insert name: Ataxin-7 (alt name: CG9866)
  Species: D. melanogaster (fly)
  Entrez Gene: CG9866 (a.k.a. Dmel_CG9866, Dmel\CG9866)
  Tag / fusion protein: HA (N terminal on backbone)
Terms and licenses: Academic/Nonprofit Terms; Industry Terms: Not Available to Industry
How to cite: pBacPak-HA-CG9866-1-200 was a gift from Jerry Workman (Addgene plasmid # 52291 ; http://n2t.net/addgene:52291 ; RRID:Addgene_52291)
